Addgene plasmid #66885: pTER E2F3shRNA human
Purpose: Doxycycline-regulated mammalian expression vector for expressing shRNA against E2F3
Depositing lab: Maria Alvarado-Kristensson. Depositing organization: Lund University. Publication: Nuclear localization of gamma-tubulin affects E2F transcriptional activity and S-phase progression. Hoog G, Zarrizi R, von Stedingk K, Jonsson K, Alvarado-Kristensson M. FASEB J. 2011 Nov;25(11):3815-27. doi: 10.1096/fj.11-187484. Epub 2011 Jul 25. PubMed 21788450.
Backbone
  Vector backbone: pTER
  Backbone manufacturer: A gift from Dr. Marc van de Wetering (PMID: 12776180)
  Vector type: Mammalian Expression, RNAi
  Selectable markers: Zeocin
Growth in bacteria
  Bacterial resistance: Ampicillin, 100 μg/mL
  Growth temperature: 37°C
  Growth strain: DH5alpha
  Copy number: High Copy
Gene/Insert
  Gene/Insert name: E2F transcription factor 3
  gRNA/shRNA sequence: GGCTGGAGCTAGGAGAAAG
  Species: H. sapiens (human)
  Entrez Gene: E2F3 (a.k.a. E2F-3)
  Promoter: H1 Tet
  Cloning method: Restriction Enzyme; 5′ cloning site BglII (not destroyed); 3′ cloning site HindIII (not destroyed)
  Sequencing primers: 5′ pQE promoter; 3′ BGH-rev
Terms and licenses: Academic/Nonprofit Terms; Industry Terms: Not Available to Industry
How to cite: pTER E2F3shRNA human was a gift from Maria Alvarado-Kristensson (Addgene plasmid # 66885 ; http://n2t.net/addgene:66885 ; RRID:Addgene_66885)
