[The description below was written by a language model from this plasmid's Addgene catalogue record.]
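Description:
pTER E2F3shRNA human is a mammalian RNAi plasmid built on the pTER backbone and designed for doxycycline-regulated knockdown of human E2F3 (E2F transcription factor 3). It is maintained in E. coli as a high-copy plasmid under ampicillin selection, and it carries a zeocin marker for selecting transfected mammalian cells, which allows stable cell lines to be derived. The record does not include a feature table, so the origin of replication and other backbone elements are not itemised.

The payload is a short hairpin RNA directed against a 19-nucleotide target in human E2F3, cloned as a restriction fragment between BglII and HindIII sites, both of which remain intact. Expression is driven by the "H1 Tet" promoter, a version of the RNA polymerase III H1 promoter modified to respond to the Tet repressor. In promoters of this type, a tetracycline operator sequence lets the Tet repressor bind and block transcription in cells that express it. Adding doxycycline releases the repressor, so the hairpin is transcribed and processed into siRNA that silences the target. In cells lacking the repressor, such a promoter would be expected to act constitutively. The repressor is not described as part of this plasmid and would normally be supplied separately, for example from a repressor-expressing host line.

The construct is suited to inducible, reversible depletion of E2F3 in human cells. The associated publication concerns E2F transcriptional activity and S-phase progression in relation to nuclear gamma-tubulin, indicating its use in cell-cycle studies.
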