>Addgene plasmid #66885 | pTER E2F3shRNA human | depositor partial sequence | sequence record 114828 | E2F3 shRNA Sequence with partial flanking BglII and HindIII overhangs
GATCCCGGCTGGAGCTAGGAGAAAGTTCAAGAGACTTTCTCCTAGCTCCAGCCTTTTTGGAAA
