>Addgene plasmid #66885 | pTER E2F3shRNA human | addgene partial sequence | sequence record 117154 | pQE-Fwd 5'-CCCGAAAAGTGCCACCTG-3'
TTCGAACGCTGACGTCATCAACCCGCTCCAAGGAATCGCGGGCCCAGTGTCACTAGGCGGGAACACCCAG
CGCGCGTGCGCCCTGGCAGGAAGATGGCTGTGAGGGACAGGGGAGTGGCGCCCTGCAATATTTGCATGTC
GCTATGTGTTCTGGGAAATCACCATAAACGTGAAATGTCTTTGGATTTGGGAATCTTATAAGTTCCCTAT
CAGTGATAGAGATCCCGGCTG
