>Addgene plasmid #66885 | pTER E2F3shRNA human | addgene partial sequence | sequence record 117303 | BGH-rev 5'-TAGAAGGCACAGTCGAGG-3'
TGCTGGATATCTGCAGAATTCCACCACACTGGTACTAGTGGATCCGAGCTCGGTACCAAGCTTTTCCAAA
AAGGCTGGAGCTAGGAGAAAGTCTCTTGAACTTTCTCCTAGC
